>Addgene plasmid #162335 | pLV_hU6-sgRNA_hUbC-GFP-P2A-PuroR | addgene full sequence | sequence record 324507 | Addgene NGS Result
TCCCATAGTAACGCCAATAGGGACTTTCCATTGACGTCAATGGGTGGAGTATTTACGGTAAACTGCCCAC
TTGGCAGTACATCAAGTGTATCATATGCCAAGTACGCCCCCTATTGACGTCAATGACGGTAAATGGCCCG
CCTGGCATTATGCCCAGTACATGACCTTATGGGACTTTCCTACTTGGCAGTACATCTACGTATTAGTCAT
CGCTATTACCATGGTGATGCGGTTTTGGCAGTACATCAATGGGCGTGGATAGCGGTTTGACTCACGGGGA
TTTCCAAGTCTCCACCCCATTGACGTCAATGGGAGTTTGTTTTGGCACCAAAATCAACGGGACTTTCCAA
AATGTCGTAACAACTCCGCCCCATTGACGCAAATGGGCGGTAGGCGTGTACGGTGGGAGGTCTATATAAG
CAGCGCGTTTTGCCTGTACTGGGTCTCTCTGGTTAGACCAGATCTGAGCCTGGGAGCTCTCTGGCTAACT
AGGGAACCCACTGCTTAAGCCTCAATAAAGCTTGCCTTGAGTGCTTCAAGTAGTGTGTGCCCGTCTGTTG
TGTGACTCTGGTAACTAGAGATCCCTCAGACCCTTTTAGTCAGTGTGGAAAATCTCTAGCAGTGGCGCCC
GAACAGGGACTTGAAAGCGAAAGGGAAACCAGAGGAGCTCTCTCGACGCAGGACTCGGCTTGCTGAAGCG
CGCACGGCAAGAGGCGAGGGGCGGCGACTGGTGAGTACGCCAAAAATTTTGACTAGCGGAGGCTAGAAGG
AGAGAGATGGGTGCGAGAGCGTCAGTATTAAGCGGGGGAGAATTAGATCGCGATGGGAAAAAATTCGGTT
AAGGCCAGGGGGAAAGAAAAAATATAAATTAAAACATATAGTATGGGCAAGCAGGGAGCTAGAACGATTC
GCAGTTAATCCTGGCCTGTTAGAAACATCAGAAGGCTGTAGACAAATACTGGGACAGCTACAACCATCCC
TTCAGACAGGATCAGAAGAACTTAGATCATTATATAATACAGTAGCAACCCTCTATTGTGTGCATCAAAG
GATAGAGATAAAAGACACCAAGGAAGCTTTAGACAAGATAGAGGAAGAGCAAAACAAAAGTAAGACCACC
GCACAGCAAGCGGCCGCTGATCTTCAGACCTGGAGGAGGAGATATGAGGGACAATTGGAGAAGTGAATTA
TATAAATATAAAGTAGTAAAAATTGAACCATTAGGAGTAGCACCCACCAAGGCAAAGAGAAGAGTGGTGC
AGAGAGAAAAAAGAGCAGTGGGAATAGGAGCTTTGTTCCTTGGGTTCTTGGGAGCAGCAGGAAGCACTAT
GGGCGCAGCGTCAATGACGCTGACGGTACAGGCCAGACAATTATTGTCTGGTATAGTGCAGCAGCAGAAC
AATTTGCTGAGGGCTATTGAGGCGCAACAGCATCTGTTGCAACTCACAGTCTGGGGCATCAAGCAGCTCC
AGGCAAGAATCCTGGCTGTGGAAAGATACCTAAAGGATCAACAGCTCCTGGGGATTTGGGGTTGCTCTGG
AAAACTCATTTGCACCACTGCTGTGCCTTGGAATGCTAGTTGGAGTAATAAATCTCTGGAACAGATTTGG
AATCACACGACCTGGATGGAGTGGGACAGAGAAATTAACAATTACACAAGCTTAATACACTCCTTAATTG
AAGAATCGCAAAACCAGCAAGAAAAGAATGAACAAGAATTATTGGAATTAGATAAATGGGCAAGTTTGTG
GAATTGGTTTAACATAACAAATTGGCTGTGGTATATAAAATTATTCATAATGATAGTAGGAGGCTTGGTA
GGTTTAAGAATAGTTTTTGCTGTACTTTCTATAGTGAATAGAGTTAGGCAGGGATATTCACCATTATCGT
TTCAGACCCACCTCCCAACCCCGAGGGGACCCGACAGGCCCGAAGGAATAGAAGAAGAAGGTGGAGAGAG
AGACAGAGACAGATCCATTCGATTAGTGAACGGATCGGCACTGCGTGCGCCAATTCTGCAGACAAATGGC
AGTATTCATCCACAATTTTAAAAGAAAAGGGGGGATTGGGGGGTACAGTGCAGGGGAAAGAATAGTAGAC
ATAATAGCAACAGACATACAAACTAAAGAATTACAAAAACAAATTACAAAAATTCAAAATTTTCGGGTTT
ATTACAGGGACAGCAGAGATCCAGTTTGGTTAATACACAGGAAACAGCTATGACCATGATTACGCCAAGC
GCGCAATTAACCCTCACTAAAGGGAACAAAAGCTGGAGCTCCACCGCGGAAAAAAAGCACCGACTCGGTG
CCACTTTTTCAAGTTGATAACGGACTAGCCTTATTTAAACTTGCTATGCTGTTTCCAGCATAGCTCTTAA
ACAGAGACGTACAAAAAAGAGCAAGAAGCTAAAAAAGATTTAAAAATTATTTTTAGCGCAGTTAATGGAA
CAGGAACTAAATTTACCCCAAAAATATTACGTGAATCAGGATATAACGTTATTGAGGTTGAAGAGCATGC
ATTTGAAGATGAAACATTTAAAAATGTTGTAAATCCAAATCCAGAATTTGATCCTGCATGAAAAATACCG
CTTGAATATGGTATTAAACATGATGCAGATATTATTATTATGAATGACCCAGATGCTGACAGATTTGGAA
TGGCAATAAAACATGATGGTCATTTTGTAAGATTAGATGGAAATCAAACAGGACCAATTTTAATTGATTG
AAAATTATCAAATCTAAAACGCTTAAATAGCATTCCAAAAAATCCGGCTCTATATTCAAGTTTTGTAACA
AGTGATTTGGGTGATAGAATCGCTCATGAAAAATATGGAGTTAATATTGTAAAAACTTTAACTGGATTTA
AATGAATGGGTAGAGAAATTGCTAAAGAAGAAGATAACGGATTAAATTTTGTTTTTGCTTATGAAGAAAG
TTATGGATATGTAATTGATGACTCAGCTAGAGATAAAGATGGAATACAAGCTTCTATATTAATAGCAGAG
GCTGCTTGATTTTATAAAAAACAAAATAAAACATTAGTAGACTATTTAGAAGATTTATTTAAAGAAATGG
GTGCATATTACACTTTCACTTTAAACTTGAATTTTAAACCAGAAGAAAAGAAATTAAAAATTGAACCATT
AATGAAATCATTGAGAGCAACACCCTTAACTCAAATTGCTGGACTTAAAGTTGTTAATGTTGAAGACTAC
ATCGATGGAATGTATAATATGCCAGGACAAGACTTACTAAAATTTTATTTAGAAGATAAGTCATGATTTG
CTGTTCGCCCAAGTGGAACTGAACCTAAACTAAAAATTTATTTTATAGGTGTTGGTGAATCTGTTCAAAA
CGCTAAAGTTAAAGTAGACGAAATTATTAAAGAATTAAAATTAAAAATGAATATATAGGAGAAAAAATGA
AACTAAACAAATATATAGATCACACATTATTAAAACAAGATGCTACGAAAGCTGAAATTAAACAATTATG
TGATGAAGCAATTGAATTTGATTTTGCAACAGTTTGTGTTAATTCATATTGAACAAGCTATTGTAAAGAA
TTATTAAAAGGCACAAATGTAGGAATAACAAATGTTGTAGGTTTTCCTCTAGGTGCATGCACAACAGCTA
CAAAAGCATTCGAAGTTTCTGAAGCAATTAAAGATGGTGCAACAGAAATTGATATGGTATTAAATATTGG
TGCATTAAAAGACAAAAATTATGAATTAGTTTTAGAAGACATGAAAGCTGTAAAAAAAGCAGCTGGATCA
CATGTTGTTAAATGTATTATGGAAAATTGTTTATTAACAAAAGAAGAAATCATGAAAGCTTGTGAAATAG
CTGTTGAAGCTGGATTAGAATTTGTTAAAACATCAACAGGATTTTCAAAATCAGGTGCAACATTTGAAGA
TGTTAAACTAATGAAGTCAGTTGTTAAAGACAATGCTTTAGTTAAAGCAGCTGGTGGAGTTAGAACATTT
GAAGATGCTCAAAAAATGATTGAAGCAGGAGCTGACCGCTTAGGAACAAGTGGTGGAGTAGCTATTATTA
AAGGTGAAGAAAACAACGCGAGTTACTAAAACTAGCGTTTTTTTATTTTGCTCATTTTTATTAAAAGTTT
GCAAAAAGGAACATAAAAATTCTAATTATTGATACTAAAGTTATTAAAAAGAAGATTTTGGTTGATTTTA
TAAAGGTCATAGAATATAATATTTTAGCATGTGTATTTTGTGTGCTCATTTACAACCGTCTCCGGTGTTT
CGTCCTTTCCACAAGATATATAAAGCCAAGAAATCGAAATACTTTCAAGTTACGGTAAGCATATGATAGT
CCATTTTAAAACATAATTTTAAAACTGCAAACTACCCAAGAAATTATTACTTTCTACGTCACGTATTTTG
TACTAATATCTTTGTGTTTACAGTCAAATTAATTCCAATTATCTCTCTAACAGCCTTGTATCGTATATGC
AAATATGAAGGAATCATGGGAAATAGGCCCTCGGTACCCAATTCGCCCTATAGTGAGTCGTATTACGCGC
GCTCACTGGCCGTCGTTTTACAACATTAACCCGTGTCGGCTCCAGATCTGGCCTCCGCGCCGGGTTTTGG
CGCCTCCCGCGGGCGCCCCCCTCCTCACGGCGAGCGCTGCCACGTCAGACGAAGGGCGCAGCGAGCGTCC
TGATCCTTCCGCCCGGACGCTCAGGACAGCGGCCCGCTGCTCATAAGACTCGGCCTTAGAACCCCAGTAT
CAGCAGAAGGACATTTTAGGACGGGACTTGGGTGACTCTAGGGCACTGGTTTTCTTTCCAGAGAGCGGAA
CAGGCGAGGAAAAGTAGTCCCTTCTCGGCGATTCTGCGGAGGGATCTCCGTGGGGCGGTGAACGCCGATG
ATTATATAAGGACGCGCCGGGTGTGGCACAGCTAGTTCCGTCGCAGCCGGGATTTGGGTCGCGGTTCTTG
TTTGTGGATCGCTGTGATCGTCACTTGGTGAGTAGCGGGCTGCTGGGCTGGCCGGGGCTTTCGTGGCCGC
CGGGCCGCTCGGTGGGACGGAAGCGTGTGGAGAGACCGCCAAGGGCTGTAGTCTGGGTCCGCGAGCAAGG
TTGCCCTGAACTGGGGGTTGGGGGGAGCGCAGCAAAATGGCGGCTGTTCCCGAGTCTTGAATGGAAGACG
CTTGTGAGGCGGGCTGTGAGGTCGTTGAAACAAGGTGGGGGGCATGGTGGGCGGCAAGAACCCAAGGTCT
TGAGGCCTTCGCTAATGCGGGAAAGCTCTTATTCGGGTGAGATGGGCTGGGGCACCATCTGGGGACCCTG
ACGTGAAGTTTGTCACTGACTGGAGAACTCGGTTTGTCGTCTGTTGCGGGGGCGGCAGTTATGGCGGTGC
CGTTGGGCAGTGCACCCGTACCTTTGGGAGCGCGCGCCCTCGTCGTGTCGTGACGTCACCCGTTCTGTTG
GCTTATAATGCAGGGTGGGGCCACCTGCCGGTAGGTGTGCGGTAGGCTTTTCTCCGTCGCAGGACGCAGG
GTTCGGGCCTAGGGTAGGCTCTCCTGAATCGACAGGCGCCGGACCTCTGGTGAGGGGAGGGATAAGTGAG
GCGTCAGTTTCTTTGGTCGGTTTTATGTACCTATCTTCTTAAGTAGCTGAAGCTCCGGTTTTGAACTATG
CGCTCGGGGTTGGCGAGTGTGTTTTGTGAAGTTTTTTAGGCACCTTTTGAAATGTAATCATTTGGGTCAA
TATGTAATTTTCAGTGTTAGACTAGTAAATTGTCCGCTAAATTCTGGCCGTTTTTGGCTTTTTTGTTAGA
CGAAGCTTGGGCTGCAGGTCGACTCTAGAATGGTGAGCAAGGGCGAGGAGCTGTTCACCGGGGTGGTGCC
CATCCTGGTCGAGCTGGACGGCGACGTAAACGGCCACAAGTTCAGCGTGTCCGGCGAGGGCGAGGGCGAT
GCCACCTACGGCAAGCTGACCCTGAAGTTCATCTGCACCACCGGCAAGCTGCCCGTGCCCTGGCCCACCC
TCGTGACCACCCTGACCTACGGCGTGCAGTGCTTCAGCCGCTACCCCGACCACATGAAGCAGCACGACTT
CTTCAAGTCCGCCATGCCCGAAGGCTACGTCCAGGAGCGCACCATCTTCTTCAAGGACGACGGCAACTAC
AAGACCCGCGCCGAGGTGAAGTTCGAGGGCGACACCCTGGTGAACCGCATCGAGCTGAAGGGCATCGACT
TCAAGGAGGACGGCAACATCCTGGGGCACAAGCTGGAGTACAACTACAACAGCCACAACGTCTATATCAT
GGCCGACAAGCAGAAGAACGGCATCAAGGTGAACTTCAAGATCCGCCACAACATCGAGGACGGCAGCGTG
CAGCTCGCCGACCACTACCAGCAGAACACCCCCATCGGCGACGGCCCCGTGCTGCTGCCCGACAACCACT
ACCTGAGCACCCAGTCCGCCCTGAGCAAAGACCCCAACGAGAAGCGCGATCACATGGTCCTGCTGGAGTT
CGTGACCGCCGCCGGGATCACTCTCGGCATGGACGAGCTGTACAAGGGATCCGGCGCAACAAACTTCTCT
CTGCTGAAACAAGCCGGAGATGTCGAAGAGAATCCTGGACCGATGACCGAGTACAAGCCCACGGTGCGCC
TCGCCACCCGCGACGACGTCCCCAGGGCCGTACGCACCCTCGCCGCCGCGTTCGCCGACTACCCCGCCAC
GCGCCACACCGTCGATCCGGACCGCCACATCGAGCGGGTCACCGAGCTGCAAGAACTCTTCCTCACGCGC
GTCGGGCTCGACATCGGCAAGGTGTGGGTCGCGGACGACGGCGCCGCGGTGGCGGTCTGGACCACGCCGG
AGAGCGTCGAAGCGGGGGCGGTGTTCGCCGAGATCGGCCCGCGCATGGCCGAGTTGAGCGGTTCCCGGCT
GGCCGCGCAGCAACAGATGGAAGGCCTCCTGGCGCCGCACCGGCCCAAGGAGCCCGCGTGGTTCCTGGCC
ACCGTCGGCGTGTCGCCCGACCACCAGGGCAAGGGTCTGGGCAGCGCCGTCGTGCTCCCCGGAGTGGAGG
CGGCCGAGCGCGCCGGGGTGCCCGCCTTCCTGGAGACCTCCGCGCCCCGCAACCTCCCCTTCTACGAGCG
GCTCGGCTTCACCGTCACCGCCGACGTCGAGGTGCCCGAAGGACCGCGCACCTGGTGCATGACCCGCAAG
CCCGGTGCCTAAAGTTGATAATAGATAACTTCGTATAGCATACATTATACGAAGTTATGAATTCGATATC
AAGCTTATCGATAATCAACCTCTGGATTACAAAATTTGTGAAAGATTGACTGGTATTCTTAACTATGTTG
CTCCTTTTACGCTATGTGGATACGCTGCTTTAATGCCTTTGTATCATGCTATTGCTTCCCGTATGGCTTT
CATTTTCTCCTCCTTGTATAAATCCTGGTTGCTGTCTCTTTATGAGGAGTTGTGGCCCGTTGTCAGGCAA
CGTGGCGTGGTGTGCACTGTGTTTGCTGACGCAACCCCCACTGGTTGGGGCATTGCCACCACCTGTCAGC
TCCTTTCCGGGACTTTCGCTTTCCCCCTCCCTATTGCCACGGCGGAACTCATCGCCGCCTGCCTTGCCCG
CTGCTGGACAGGGGCTCGGCTGTTGGGCACTGACAATTCCGTGGTGTTGTCGGGGAAATCATCGTCCTTT
CCTTGGCTGCTCGCCTGTGTTGCCACCTGGATTCTGCGCGGGACGTCCTTCTGCTACGTCCCTTCGGCCC
TCAATCCAGCGGACCTTCCTTCCCGCGGCCTGCTGCCGGCTCTGCGGCCTCTTCCGCGTCTTCGCCTTCG
CCCTCAGACGAGTCGGATCTCCCTTTGGGCCGCCTCCCCGCATCGATACCGTCGACCTCGAGACCTAGAA
AAACATGGAGCAATCACAAGTAGCAATACAGCAGCTACCAATGCTGATTGTGCCTGGCTAGAAGCACAAG
AGGAGGAGGAGGTGGGTTTTCCAGTCACACCTCAGGTACCTTTAAGACCAATGACTTACAAGGCAGCTGT
AGATCTTAGCCACTTTTTAAAAGAAAAGGGGGGACTGGAAGGGCTAATTCACTCCCAACGAAGACAAGAT
ATCCTTGATCTGTGGATCTACCACACACAAGGCTACTTCCCTGATTGGCAGAACTACACACCAGGGCCAG
GGATCAGATATCCACTGACCTTTGGATGGTGCTACAAGCTAGTACCAGTTGAGCAAGAGAAGGTAGAAGA
AGCCAATGAAGGAGAGAACACCCGCTTGTTACACCCTGTGAGCCTGCATGGGATGGATGACCCGGAGAGA
GAAGTATTAGAGTGGAGGTTTGACAGCCGCCTAGCATTTCATCACATGGCCCGAGAGCTGCATCCGGACT
GTACTGGGTCTCTCTGGTTAGACCAGATCTGAGCCTGGGAGCTCTCTGGCTAACTAGGGAACCCACTGCT
TAAGCCTCAATAAAGCTTGCCTTGAGTGCTTCAAGTAGTGTGTGCCCGTCTGTTGTGTGACTCTGGTAAC
TAGAGATCCCTCAGACCCTTTTAGTCAGTGTGGAAAATCTCTAGCAGGGCCCGTTTAAACCCGCTGATCA
GCCTCGACTGTGCCTTCTAGTTGCCAGCCATCTGTTGTTTGCCCCTCCCCCGTGCCTTCCTTGACCCTGG
AAGGTGCCACTCCCACTGTCCTTTCCTAATAAAATGAGGAAATTGCATCGCATTGTCTGAGTAGGTGTCA
TTCTATTCTGGGGGGTGGGGTGGGGCAGGACAGCAAGGGGGAGGATTGGGAAGACAATAGCAGGCATGCT
GGGGATGCGGTGGGCTCTATGGCTTCTGAGGCGGAAAGAACCAGCTGGGGCTCTAGGGGGTATCCCC
[124 nt withheld, positions 8888-9011]
C
[91 nt withheld, positions 9013-9103]
A
[49 nt withheld, positions 9105-9153]
CCTTTGACGTTGGAGTCCACGTTCTTT
[37 nt withheld, positions 9181-9217]
ACCCTATCTCGGTCTATTCTTTTGATTTATAAGGGATTTTGCCGATTTCGGCCTATTGGTTAAAAAATGA
GCTGATTTAACAAAAATTTAACGCGAATTAATTCTGTGGAATGTGTGTCAGTTAGGGTGTGGAAAGTCCC
CAGGCTCCCCAGCAGGCAGAAGTATGCAAAGCATGCATCTCAATTAGTCAGCAACCAGGTGTGGAAAGTC
CCCAGGCTCCCCAGCAGGCAGAAGTATGCAAAGCATGCATCTCAATTAGTCAGCAACCATAGTCCCGCCC
CTAACTCCGCCCATCCCGCCCCTAACTCCGCCCAGTTCCGCCCATTCTCCGCCCCATGGCTGACTAATTT
TTTTTATTTATGCAGAGGCCGAGGCCGCCTCTGCCTCTGAGCTATTCCAGAAGTAGTGAGGAGGCTTTTT
TGGAGGCCTAGGCTTTTGCAAAAAGCTCCCGGGAGCTTGTATATCCATTTTCGGATCTGATCAGCACGTG
TTGACAATTAATCATCGGCATAGTATATCGGCATAGTATAATACGACAAGGTGAGGAACTAAACCATGGC
CAAGTTGACCAGTGCCGTTCCGGTGCTCACCGCGCGCGACGTCGCCGGAGCGGTCGAGTTCTGGACCGAC
CGGCTCGGGTTCTCCCGGGACTTCGTGGAGGACGACTTCGCCGGTGTGGTCCGGGACGACGTGACCCTGT
TCATCAGCGCGGTCCAGGACCAGGTGGTGCCGGACAACACCCTGGCCTGGGTGTGGGTGCGCGGCCTGGA
CGAGCTGTACGCCGAGTGGTCGGAGGTCGTGTCCACGAACTTCCGGGACGCCTCCGGGCCGGCCATGACC
GAGATCGGCGAGCAGCCGTGGGGGCGGGAGTTCGCCCTGCGCGACCCGGCCGGCAACTGCGTGCACTTCG
TGGCCGAGGAGCAGGACTGACACGTGCTACGAGATTTCGATTCCACCGCCGCCTTCTATGAAAGGTTGGG
CTTCGGAATCGTTTTCCGGGACGCCGGCTGGATGATCCTCCAGCGCGGGGATCTCATGCTGGAGTTCTTC
GCCCACCCCAACTTGTTTATTGCAGCTTATAATGGTTACAAATAAAGCAATAGCATCACAAATTTCACAA
ATAAAGCATTTTTTTCACTGCATTCTAGTTGTGGTTTGTCCAAACTCATCAATGTATCTTATCATGTCTG
TATACCGTCGACCTCTAGCTAGAGCTTGGCGTAATCATGGTCATAGCTGTTTCCTGTGTGAAATTGTTAT
CCGCTCACAATTCCACACAACATACGAGCCGGAAGCATAAAGTGTAAAGCCTGGGGTGCCTAATGAGTGA
GCTAACTCACATTAATTGCGTTGCGCTCACTGCCCGCTTTCCAGTCGGGAAACCTGTCGTGCCAGCTGCA
TTAATGAATCGGCCAACGCGCGGGGAGAGGCGGTTTGCGTATTGGGCGCTCTTCCGCTTCCTCGCTCACT
GACTCGCTGCGCTCGGTCGTTCGGCTGCGGCGAGCGGTATCAGCTCACTCAAAGGCGGTAATACGGTTAT
CCACAGAATCAGGGGATAACGCAGGAAAGAACATGTGAGCAAAAGGCCAGCAAAAGGCCAGGAACCGTAA
AAAGGCCGCGTTGCTGGCGTTTTTCCATAGGCTCCGCCCCCCTGACGAGCATCACAAAAATCGACGCTCA
AGTCAGAGGTGGCGAAACCCGACAGGACTATAAAGATACCAGGCGTTTCCCCCTGGAAGCTCCCTCGTGC
GCTCTCCTGTTCCGACCCTGCCGCTTACCGGATACCTGTCCGCCTTTCTCCCTTCGGGAAGCGTGGCGCT
TTCTCATAGCTCACGCTGTAGGTATCTCAGTTCGGTGTAGGTCGTTCGCTCCAAGCTGGGCTGTGTGCAC
GAACCCCCCGTTCAGCCCGACCGCTGCGCCTTATCCGGTAACTATCGTCTTGAGTCCAACCCGGTAAGAC
ACGACTTATCGCCACTGGCAGCAGCCACTGGTAACAGGATTAGCAGAGCGAGGTATGTAGGCGGTGCTAC
AGAGTTCTTGAAGTGGTGGCCTAACTACGGCTACACTAGAAGAACAGTATTTGGTATCTGCGCTCTGCTG
AAGCCAGTTACCTTCGGAAAAAGAGTTGGTAGCTCTTGATCCGGCAAACAAACCACCGCTGGTAGCGGTG
GTTTTTTTGTTTGCAAGCAGCAGATTACGCGCAGAAAAAAAGGATCTCAAGAAGATCCTTTGATCTTTTC
TACGGGGTCTGACGCTCAGTGGAACGAAAACTCACGTTAAGGGATTTTGGTCATGAGATTATCAAAAAGG
ATCTTCACCTAGATCCTTTTAAATTAAAAATGAAGTTTTAAATCAATCTAAAGTATATATGAGTAAACTT
GGTCTGACAGTTACCAATGCTTAATCAGTGAGGCACCTATCTCAGCGATCTGTCTATTTCGTTCATCCAT
AGTTGCCTGACTCCCCGTCGTGTAGATAACTACGATACGGGAGGGCTTACCATCTGGCCCCAGTGCTGCA
ATGATACCGCGAGACCCACGCTCACCGGCTCCAGATTTATCAGCAATAAACCAGCCAGCCGGAAGGGCCG
AGCGCAGAAGTGGTCCTGCAACTTTATCCGCCTCCATCCAGTCTATTAATTGTTGCCGGGAAGCTAGAGT
AAGTAGTTCGCCAGTTAATAGTTTGCGCAACGTTGTTGCCATTGCTACAGGCATCGTGGTGTCACGCTCG
TCGTTTGGTATGGCTTCATTCAGCTCCGGTTCCCAACGATCAAGGCGAGTTACATGATCCCCCATGTTGT
GCAAAAAAGCGGTTAGCTCCTTCGGTCCTCCGATCGTTGTCAGAAGTAAGTTGGCCGCAGTGTTATCACT
CATGGTTATGGCAGCACTGCATAATTCTCTTACTGTCATGCCATCCGTAAGATGCTTTTCTGTGACTGGT
GAGTACTCAACCAAGTCATTCTGAGAATAGTGTATGCGGCGACCGAGTTGCTCTTGCCCGGCGTCAATAC
GGGATAATACCGCGCCACATAGCAGAACTTTAAAAGTGCTCATCATTGGAAAACGTTCTTCGGGGCGAAA
ACTCTCAAGGATCTTACCGCTGTTGAGATCCAGTTCGATGTAACCCACTCGTGCACCCAACTGATCTTCA
GCATCTTTTACTTTCACCAGCGTTTCTGGGTGAGCAAAAACAGGAAGGCAAAATGCCGCAAAAAAGGGAA
TAAGGGCGACACGGAAATGTTGAATACTCATACTCTTCCTTTTTCAATATTATTGAAGCATTTATCAGGG
TTATTGTCTCATGAGCGGATACATATTTGAATGTATTTAGAAAAATAAACAAATAGGGGTTCCGCGCACA
TTTCCCCGAAAAGTGCCACCTGACGTCGACGGATCGGGAGATCTCCCGATCCCCTATGGTGCACTCTCAG
TACAATCTGCTCTGATGCCGCATAGTTAAGCCAGTATCTGCTCCCTGCTTGTGTGTTGGAGGTCGCTGAG
TAGTGCGCGAGCAAAATTTAAGCTACAACAAGGCAAGGCTTGACCGACAATTGCATGAAGAATCTGCTTA
GGGTTAGGCGTTTTGCGCTGCTTCGCGATGTACGGGCCAGATATACGCGTTGACATTGATTATTGACTAG
TTATTAATAGTAATCAATTACGGGGTCATTAGTTCATAGCCCATATATGGAGTTCCGCGTTACATAACTT
ACGGTAAATGGCCCGCCTGGCTGACCGCCCAACGACCCCCGCCCATTGACGTCAATAATGACGTATGT
Features (pLannotate 1.2.2; 39 found; start..end, strand, type, name):
    224..423     +  promoter       CMV promoter: human cytomegalovirus (CMV) immediate early promoter
    441..621     +  LTR            5' LTR (truncated): truncated 5' long terminal repeat (LTR) from HIV-1
    668..793     +  misc_feature   HIV-1 Ψ: packaging signal of human immunodeficiency virus type 1
    777..1140    +  CDS            HIV-1 gag (fragment): gag protein from human immunodeficiency virus 1; gag
   1286..1519    +  misc_feature   RRE: The Rev response element (RRE) of HIV-1 allows for Rev-dependent mRNA export from the nucleus to the cytoplasm.
   1896..1996    +  CDS            Rev (fragment): human immunodeficiency virus 1 (HIV-1) Rev protein; rev; enhances nuclear export of unspliced and incompletely spliced viral mRNAs
   2046..2163    +  misc_feature   cPPT/CTS: central polypurine tract and central termination sequence of HIV-1
   2245..2263    +  promoter       T3 promoter: promoter for bacteriophage T3 RNA polymerase
   2297..2364    -  misc_RNA       tracrRNA (fragment): trans-activating CRISPR RNA for the Streptococcus pyogenes CRISPR/Cas9 system
   3427..4086    +  CDS            deoC1: DEOC1_STAAN - Also known as dra. Experimental evidence at protein level: Swiss-Prot protein existence level 1. Catalyzes a reversible aldol reaction between acetaldehyde and D-glyceraldehyde 3-phosphate to generate 2-deoxy-D-ribose 5- phosphate. From Staphylococcus aureus (strain N315).
   4272..4512    -  promoter       U6 promoter: RNA polymerase III promoter for human U6 snRNA
   4527..4545    -  promoter       T7 promoter: promoter for bacteriophage T7 RNA polymerase
   4553..4574    +  CDS            lacZα (fragment): LacZα fragment of β-galactosidase; lacZ fragment
   4600..5811    +  promoter       UbC promoter: human ubiquitin C promoter
   5822..5839    -  misc_feature   MCS (fragment): pUC18/19 multiple cloning site
   5840..6556    +  CDS            EGFP: EGFP is a basic (constitutively fluorescent) green fluorescent protein published in 1996, derived from Aequorea victoria. It is reported to be a rapidly-maturing weak dimer with moderate acid sensitivity.
   6623..7220    +  CDS            PuroR (fragment): puromycin N-acetyltransferase; pac from Streptomyces; confers resistance to puromycin
   7235..7268    +  protein_bind   loxP: Cre-mediated recombination occurs in the 8-bp core sequence (GCATACAT). Cre recombinase
   7269..7293    +  misc_feature   MCS (fragment): pBluescript multiple cloning site
   7293..7881    +  misc_feature   WPRE: woodchuck hepatitis virus posttranscriptional regulatory element
   7818..8399    +  CDS            nef (fragment): NEF_HV1H2 - Experimental evidence at protein level: Swiss-Prot protein existence level 1. Extracellular Nef protein targets CD4(+) T-lymphocytes for apoptosis by interacting with CXCR4 surface receptors. From Human immunodeficiency virus type 1 group M subtype B (isolate HXB2) (HIV-1).
   8406..8586    +  LTR            5' LTR (truncated): truncated 5' long terminal repeat (LTR) from HIV-1
   8618..8842    +  polyA_signal   bGH poly(A) signal: bovine growth hormone polyadenylation signal
   8846..8867    +  promoter       SV40 promoter (fragment): SV40 enhancer and early promoter
   8888..9316    +  rep_origin     f1 ori (sequence partly withheld): f1 bacteriophage origin of replication; arrow indicates direction of (+) strand synthesis
   9330..9659    +  promoter       SV40 promoter: SV40 enhancer and early promoter
   9707..9754    +  promoter       EM7 promoter: synthetic bacterial promoter&nbsp
   9773..10147   +  CDS            BleoR: antibiotic-binding protein; Sh ble from Streptoalloteichus hindustanus; confers resistance to bleomycin, phleomycin, and Zeocin™
  10157..10282   +  CDS            ble (fragment): BLE_KLEPN - Experimental evidence at protein level: Swiss-Prot protein existence level 1. Binding protein with a strong affinity to the bleomycin family of antibiotics. Binds to CL990; an antimitotic-antibiotic compound. From Klebsiella pneumoniae.
  10277..10398   +  polyA_signal   SV40 poly(A) signal: SV40 polyadenylation signal
  10469..10491   -  protein_bind   lac operator (fragment): The lac repressor binds to the lac operator to inhibit transcription in E. coli. This inhibition can be relieved by adding lactose or isopropyl-β-D-thiogalactopyranoside (IPTG). lac repressor encoded by lacI
  10495..10525   -  promoter       lac promoter: promoter for the E. coli lac operon
  10540..10561   -  protein_bind   CAP binding site: CAP binding activates transcription in the presence of cAMP. E. coli catabolite activator protein
  10574..10666   -  CDS            lacI (fragment): lac repressor; lacI; The lac repressor binds to the lac operator to inhibit transcription in E. coli. This inhibition can be relieved by adding lactose or isopropyl-β-D-thiogalactopyranoside (IPTG).
  10849..11437   -  rep_origin     ori: high-copy-number ColE1/pMB1/pBR322/pUC origin of replication
  11608..12468   -  CDS            AmpR: β-lactamase; bla; confers resistance to ampicillin, carbenicillin, and related antibiotics
  12469..12573   -  promoter       AmpR promoter: bla
  12632..12684   -  misc_feature   bom (fragment): basis of mobility region from pBR322
  12839..223     +  enhancer       CMV enhancer (across the origin): human cytomegalovirus immediate early enhancer
