[The description below was written by a language model from this plasmid's Addgene catalogue record and pLannotate feature annotations shown in this document.]
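Description:
pLV_hU6-sgRNA_hUbC-GFP-P2A-PuroR is a lentiviral transfer plasmid built on the FUGW backbone for delivering a Streptococcus pyogenes Cas9 single guide RNA into mammalian cells. It is propagated in E. coli through a high-copy ColE1/pUC-type origin with ampicillin resistance; an f1 origin and an SV40/EM7-driven bleomycin/Zeocin resistance cassette also sit in the backbone, outside the viral genome. Viral RNA is transcribed from a CMV enhancer/promoter fused to a truncated HIV-1 5' LTR, and the packaged region carries the Ψ packaging signal with a gag fragment, the RRE for Rev-dependent nuclear export, the cPPT/CTS, a WPRE to boost transcript stability and expression, and a downstream truncated LTR followed by a bGH polyadenylation signal.

Two expression units lie between the LTRs. The human U6 RNA polymerase III promoter is annotated on the reverse strand, as is a fragment of the S. pyogenes tracrRNA-derived scaffold, so the sgRNA cassette runs antisense to the viral genome. Roughly 1.9 kb separates the promoter from the scaffold, and this interval includes a sequence matching a bacterial deoC gene. This is consistent with a stuffer to be replaced by a protospacer, although the record does not say so or name the cloning sites. In the forward orientation, the human ubiquitin C promoter drives EGFP followed by puromycin N-acetyltransferase. According to the name, a P2A self-cleaving peptide links the two, allowing transduced cells to be tracked by fluorescence and selected with puromycin. A single loxP site follows this cassette.

The plasmid encodes no Cas9, so it must be paired with a separately supplied Cas9 or dCas9 effector. The associated publication used CRISPR gene activation screens in studies of human neuronal cell fate.
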