Addgene plasmid #162335: pLV_hU6-sgRNA_hUbC-GFP-P2A-PuroR
Purpose: Lentiviral expression of S. pyogenes sgRNA with a GFP-P2A-PuroR selection marker
Depositing lab: Charles Gersbach. Depositing organization: Duke University. Publication: Master Regulators and Cofactors of Human Neuronal Cell Fate Specification Identified by CRISPR Gene Activation Screens. Black JB, McCutcheon SR, Dube S, Barrera A, Klann TS, Rice GA, Adkar SS, Soderling SH, Reddy TE, Gersbach CA. Cell Rep. 2020 Dec 1;33(9):108460. doi: 10.1016/j.celrep.2020.108460. PubMed 33264623.
Backbone
  Vector backbone: FUGW
  Backbone size w/o insert (bp): 8000
  Vector type: Mammalian Expression, Lentiviral
  Selectable markers: Puromycin
Growth in bacteria
  Bacterial resistance: Ampicillin, 100 μg/mL
  Growth temperature: 37°C
  Growth strain: NEB Stable
  Copy number: High Copy
Gene/Insert
  Gene/Insert name: S. pyogenes sgRNA
  Species: S. pyogenes
  Promoter: hU6
  Cloning method: Gibson Cloning
Terms and licenses: Academic/Nonprofit Terms; Industry Terms: Not Available to Industry
How to cite: pLV_hU6-sgRNA_hUbC-GFP-P2A-PuroR was a gift from Charles Gersbach (Addgene plasmid # 162335 ; http://n2t.net/addgene:162335 ; RRID:Addgene_162335)
